Addgene plasmid #15825: pGT3
Purpose: (Empty Backbone)
Depositing lab: Chaoyang Zeng. Depositing organization: University of Wisconsin, Milwaukee.
Backbone
  Vector backbone: pGT3
  Backbone size (bp): 2931
  Vector type: Bacterial Expression
Growth in bacteria
  Bacterial resistance: Ampicillin, 100 μg/mL
  Growth temperature: 37°C
  Growth strain: DH5alpha
  Copy number: High Copy
Gene/Insert
  Gene/Insert name: None
  Cloning method: Restriction Enzyme; 5′ cloning site XcmI, NsiI (not destroyed); 3′ cloning site XcmI, AatII, EcoRI (not destroyed)
  Sequencing primers: 5′ n/a
Resource information
  A portion of this plasmid was derived from a plasmid made by: Modified from pGFPTA (Husimi et al, 2000)
Terms and licenses: Academic/Nonprofit Terms; Industry Terms: Not Available to Industry
How to cite: pGT3 was a gift from Chaoyang Zeng (Addgene plasmid # 15825 ; http://n2t.net/addgene:15825 ; RRID:Addgene_15825)
