[The description below was written by a language model from this plasmid's Addgene catalogue record and pLannotate feature annotations shown in this document.]
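Description:
pGT3 is a small (2,931 bp) empty bacterial expression backbone, recorded as a modification of the earlier plasmid pGFPTA. It is propagated in E. coli at high copy from a ColE1/pUC-type origin of replication and is selected with ampicillin through a TEM-type beta-lactamase gene (bla) driven by its own AmpR promoter. No insert is present.

The functional cassette is a lac regulatory region, comprising a CAP binding site, the lac promoter and the lac operator. It is followed by a short fragment of the pUC18/19 multiple cloning site and then a GFP coding sequence annotated as Folding Reporter GFP, an Aequorea victoria derivative. Only a small lacI remnant spans the sequence origin, so the plasmid does not encode a functional repressor. Any repression and IPTG induction of the promoter would therefore depend on lacI supplied by the host.

The listed cloning sites are XcmI and NsiI on the 5′ side and XcmI, AatII and EcoRI on the 3′ side. They are not annotated in the feature table, and the MCS fragment between the lac operator and GFP is their most likely location. Paired XcmI sites are commonly used to produce single 3′ T overhangs on digestion, which allow direct TA cloning of PCR products. This would fit the vector's derivation from pGFPTA, although the record does not state the purpose explicitly. Placing inserts upstream of GFP suggests that fluorescence serves as a readout for insertion, reading frame or expression of the cloned fragment, but the record does not describe the exact screening scheme.
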