Features (pLannotate 1.2.2; 9 found; start..end, strand, type, name):
     52..73      +  protein_bind   CAP binding site: CAP binding activates transcription in the presence of cAMP. E. coli catabolite activator protein
     88..118     +  promoter       lac promoter: promoter for the E. coli lac operon
    126..142     +  protein_bind   lac operator: The lac repressor binds to the lac operator to inhibit transcription in E. coli. This inhibition can be relieved by adding lactose or isopropyl-β-D-thiogalactopyranoside (IPTG). lac repressor encoded by lacI
    179..224     -  misc_feature   MCS (fragment): pUC18/19 multiple cloning site
    234..947     +  CDS            Folding Reporter GFP: Folding Reporter GFP is a basic (constitutively fluorescent) green fluorescent protein published in 1999, derived from Aequorea victoria.
   1010..1114    +  promoter       AmpR promoter: bla
   1115..1972    +  CDS            bla: BLAT_ECOLX - Experimental evidence at protein level: Swiss-Prot protein existence level 1. TEM-type are the most prevalent beta-lactamases in enterobacteria; they hydrolyze the beta-lactam bond in susceptible beta-lactam antibiotics, thus conferring resistance to penicillins and cephalosporins. TEM-3 and TEM-4 are capable of hydrolyzing cefotaxime and ceftazidime. TEM-5 is capable of hydrolyzing ceftazidime. TEM-6 is capable of hydrolyzing ceftazidime and aztreonam. TEM-8/CAZ-2, TEM- 16/CAZ-7 and TEM-24/CAZ-6 are markedly active against ceftazidime. IRT- 4 shows resistance to beta-lactamase in
   2146..2734    +  rep_origin     ori: high-copy-number ColE1/pMB1/pBR322/pUC origin of replication
   2931..39      +  CDS            lacI (fragment) (across the origin): lac repressor; lacI; The lac repressor binds to the lac operator to inhibit transcription in E. coli. This inhibition can be relieved by adding lactose or isopropyl-β-D-thiogalactopyranoside (IPTG).
>Addgene plasmid #15825 | pGT3 | depositor full sequence | sequence record 8371 | Author sequence
CTGGCACGACAGGTTTCCCGACTGGAAAGCGGGCAGTGAGCGCAACGCAATTAATGTGAGTTAGCTCACT
CATTAGGCACCCCAGGCTTTACACTTTATGCTTCCGGCTCGTATGTTGTGTGGAATTGTGAGCGGATAAC
AATTTCACACAGGAAACAGCTATGACCATGATTACGCCAAGCTTGCATGCCTGCAGGTCGACTCTAGAGG
ATCCCCGGGTACCGGTAGAAAAAATGAGTAAAGGAGAAGAACTTTTCACTGGAGTTGTCCCAATTCTTGT
TGAATTAGATGGTGATGTTAATGGGCACAAATTTTCTGTCAGTGGAGAGGGTGAAGGTGATGCAACATAC
GGAAAACTTACCCTTAAATTTATTTGCACTACTGGAAAACTACCTGTTCCATGGCCAACACTTGTCACTA
CTCTGACGTATGGTGTTCAATGCTTTTCCCGTTATCCGGATCATATGAAACGGCATGACTTTTTCAAGAG
TGCCATGCCCGAAGGTTATGTACAGGAACGCACGATATCTTTCAAAGATGACGGGAACTACAAGACGCGT
GCTGAAGTCAAGTTTGAAGGTGATACCCTTGTTAATCGTATCGAGTTAAAAGGTATTGATTTTAAAGAAG
ATGGAAACATTCTCGGACACAAACTCGAGTACAACTATAACTCACACAATGTATACATCACGGCAGACAA
ACAAAAGAATGGAATCAAAGCTAACTTCAAAATTCGCCACAACATTGAAGATGGATCCGTTCAACTAGCA
GACCATTATCAACAAAATACTCCAATTGGCGATGGCCCTGTCCTTTTACCAGACAACCATTACCTGTCGA
CACAATCTGCCCTTTTGAAAGATCCCAACGAAAAGCGTGACCACATGGTCCTTCTTGAGTTTGTAACTGC
TGCTGGGATTACACATGGCATGGATGAGCTCTACAAATAATGAATTCCCAGACTAGATCTGGCGCGCCGA
CGTCAGGTGGCACTTTTCGGGGAAATGTGCGCGGAACCCCTATTTGTTTATTTTTCTAAATACATTCAAA
TATGTATCCGCTCATGAGACAATAACCCTGATAAATGCTTCAATAATATTGAAAAAGGAAGAGTATGAGT
ATTCAACATTTCCGTGTCGCCCTTATTCCCTTTTTTGCGGCATTTTGCCTTCCTGTTTTTGCTCACCCAG
AAACGCTGGTGAAAGTAAAAGATGCTGAAGATCAGTTGGGTGCACGAGTGGGTTACATCGAACTGGATCT
CAACAGCGGTAAGATCCTTGAGAGTTTTCGCCCCGAAGAACGTTTTCCAATGATGAGCACTTTTAAAGTT
CTGCTATGTGGCGCGGTATTATCCCGTGTTGACGCCGGGCAAGAGCAACTCGGTCGCCGCATACACTATT
CTCAGAATGACTTGGTTGAGTACTCACCAGTCACAGAAAAGCATCTTACGGATGGCATGACAGTAAGAGA
ATTATGCAGTGCTGCCATAACCATGAGTGATAACACTGCGGCCAACTTACTTCTGACAACGATCGGAGGA
CCGAAGGAGCTAACCGCTTTTTTGCACAACATGGGGGATCATGTAACTCGCCTTGATCGTTGGGAACCGG
AGCTGAATGAAGCCATACCAAACGACGAGCGTGACACCACGATGCCTGCAGCAATGGCAACAACGTTGCG
CAAACTATTAACTGGCGAACTACTTACTCTAGCTTCCCGGCAACAATTAATAGACTGGATGGAGGCGGAT
AAAGTTGCAGGACCACTTCTGCGCTCGGCCCTTCCGGCTGGCTGGTTTATTGCTGATAAATCTGGAGCCG
GTGAGCGTGGGTCTCGCGGTATCATTGCAGCACTGGGGCCAGATGGTAAGCCCTCCCGTATCGTAGTTAT
CTACACGACGGGGAGTCAGGCAACTATGGATGAACGAAATAGACAGATCGCTGAGATAGGTGCGTCACTG
ATTAAGCATTGGTAACTGTCAGACCAAGTTTACTCATATATACTTTAGATTGATTTAAAACTTCATTTTT
AATTTAAAAGGATCTAGGTGAAGATCCTTTTTGATAATCTCATGACCAAAATCCCTTAACGTGAGTTTTC
GTTCCACTGAGCGTCAGACCCCGTAGAAAAGATCAAAGGATCTTCTTGAGATCCTTTTTTTCTGCGCGTA
ATCTGCTGCTTGCAAACAAAAAAACCACCGCTACCAGCGGTGGTTTGTTTGCCGGATCAAGAGCTACCAA
CTCTTTTTCCGAAGGTAACTGGCTTCAGCAGAGCGCAGATACCAAATACTGTCCTTCTAGTGTAGCCGTA
GTTAGGCCACCACTTCAAGAACTCTGTAGCACCGCCTACATACCTCGCTCTGCTAATCCTGTTACCAGTG
GCTGCTGCCAGTGGCGATAAGTCGTGTCTTACCGGGTTGGACTCAAGACGATAGTTACCGGATAAGGCGC
AGCGGTCGGGCTGAACGGGGGGTTCGTGCACACAGCCCAGCTTGGAGCGAACGACCTACACCGAACTGAG
ATACCTACAGCGTGAGCTATGAGAAAGCGCCACGCTTCCCGAAGGGAGAAAGGCGGACAGGTATCCGGTA
AGCGGCAGGGTCGGAACAGGAGAGCGCACGAGGGAGCTTCCAGGGGGAAACGCCTGGTATCTTTATAGTC
CTGTCGGGTTTCGCCACCTCTGACTTGAGCGTCGATTTTTGTGATGCTCGTCAGGGGGGCGGAGCCTATG
GAAAAACGCCAGCAACGCGGCCTTTTTACGGTTCCTGGCCTTTTGCTGGCCTTTTGCTCACATGTTCTTT
CCTGCGTTATCCCCTGATTCTGTGGATAACCGTATTACCGCCTTTGAGTGAGCTGATACCGCTCGCCGCA
GCCGAACGACCGAGCGCAGCGAGTCAGTGAGCGAGGAAGCGGCGCGCCATGCATACGTTGG
