>Addgene plasmid #15825 | pGT3 | addgene partial sequence | sequence record 22278 | M13-R
NGCTGCNGCCTGCGGTCGACTCTGAGGATCCCCGGGTACCGGTAGAAAAAATGAGTAAAGGAGAAGAACT
TTTCACTGGAGTTGTCCCAATTCTTGTTGAATTAGATGGTGATGTTAATGGGCACAAATTTTCTGTCAGT
GGAGAGGGTGAAGGTGATGCAACATACGGAAAACTTACCCTTAAATTTATTTGCACTACTGGAAAACTAC
CTGTTCCATGGCCAACACTTGTCACTACTCTGACGTATGGTGTTCAATGCTTTTCCCGTTATCCGGATCA
TATGAAACGGCATGACTTTTTCAAGAGTGCCATGCCCGAAGGTTATGTACAGGAACGCACGATATCTTTC
AAAGATGACGGGAACTACAAGACGCGTGCTGAAGTCAAGTTTGAAGGTGATACCCTTGTTAATCGTATCG
AGTTAAAAGGTATTGATTTTAAAGAAGATGGAAACATTCTCGGACACAAACTCGAGTACAACTATAACTC
ACACAATGTATACATCACGGCAGACAAACAAAAGAATGGAATCAAAGCTAACTTCAAAATTCGCCACAAC
ATTGAAGATGGATCCGTTCAACTAGCAGACCATTATCAACAAAATACTCCAATTGGCGATGGCCCTGTCC
TTTTACCAGACAACCATTACCTGTCGNCACCCCCCNGCCTTTTGAAAGATCCCAACGAAAAGCGTGACCA
CATGGTNCTTCTTGAGTTTGTAACTGCTGCTGGGATACACATGGCATGGATGAGCTCTACAATATGATTC
CCAGACTAGATCTGGCGCGCNACNTCAGNGGCCTTTCGGGAATGNGCCCGANCCCATTGTTTTTCNATNT
TCAAAN
